Addgene plasmid #144468: TFORF2992
Purpose: Lentiviral vector for overexpressing transcription factor ORFs with unique 24-bp barcodes. Barcodes facilitate identification of transcription factors in pooled screens.
Depositing lab: Feng Zhang. Depositing organization: Broad Institute. Publication: A transcription factor atlas of directed differentiation. Joung J, Ma S, Tay T, Geiger-Schuller KR, Kirchgatterer PC, Verdine VK, Guo B, Arias-Garcia MA, Allen WE, Singh A, Kuksenko O, Abudayyeh OO, Gootenberg JS, Fu Z, Macrae RK, Buenrostro JD, Regev A, Zhang F. Cell. 2023 Jan 5;186(1):209-229.e26. doi: 10.1016/j.cell.2022.11.026. PubMed 36608654.
Backbone
  Vector backbone: pLX_TRC317
  Backbone manufacturer: Broad Institute Genetic Perturbation Platform
  Backbone size w/o insert (bp): 8264
  Vector type: Mammalian Expression, Lentiviral
  Selectable markers: Puromycin
Growth in bacteria
  Bacterial resistance: Ampicillin, 100 μg/mL
  Growth temperature: 30°C
  Growth strain: NEB Stable
  Copy number: High Copy
Gene/Insert
  Gene/Insert name: FOXR2
  Species: H. sapiens (human)
  Insert size (bp): 1139
  Entrez Gene: FOXR2 (a.k.a. FOXN6)
  Promoter: EF1a
  Tag / fusion protein: V5 (C terminal on insert)
  Cloning method: Gateway Cloning
  Sequencing primers: 5′ GGGTGGAGACTGAAGTTAGGCCAG; 3′ CACATAGCGTAAAAGGAGCAACATAG
Resource information
  A portion of this plasmid was derived from a plasmid made by: Broad Institute Genetic Perturbation Platform
Terms and licenses: Academic/Nonprofit Terms; Industry Terms: Not Available to Industry
Depositor comments: NM_198451.3 Please test multiple small colonies in case of plasmid recombination. To make this collection available in a timely manner, a portion of this collection was not fully sequenced by Addgene. If an Addgene verified full plasmid sequence is not available, please contact us prior to placing an order to request the full sequence.
How to cite: TFORF2992 was a gift from Feng Zhang (Addgene plasmid # 144468 ; http://n2t.net/addgene:144468 ; RRID:Addgene_144468)
