[The description below was written by a language model from this plasmid's Addgene catalogue record and pLannotate feature annotations shown in this document.]
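Description:
TFORF2992 is a lentiviral mammalian expression plasmid built on the pLX_TRC317 backbone and carrying the human transcription factor FOXR2 (also known as FOXN6) as a barcoded open reading frame. It is propagated in E. coli through a high-copy ColE1/pUC-type origin with ampicillin resistance (AmpR), and also contains an f1 origin and remnants of a lac/T7/T3 cloning region. The depositor warns that the plasmid can recombine in bacteria, which is common for constructs with repeated LTR sequences. The sequenced record is 9,403 nt, consistent with the stated backbone and insert sizes.

The viral portion follows a third-generation, self-inactivating design. An RSV promoter drives a truncated HIV-1 5' LTR, followed by the Ψ packaging signal with a gag fragment, the RRE for Rev-dependent nuclear export, a cPPT/CTS element, WPRE to enhance transcript expression, and a ΔU3 3' LTR followed by an SV40 polyadenylation signal. Two expression units sit between the LTRs. An SV40 promoter drives puromycin N-acetyltransferase for selection of transduced cells. Downstream, the strong constitutive EF-1α promoter drives the FOXR2 coding sequence, which is flanked by attB1 and attB2 sites left by Gateway cloning and is fused at its C terminus to a V5 epitope tag.

According to the catalogue entry, each member of this collection carries a unique 24-bp barcode that identifies the transcription factor in pooled overexpression screens. The barcode is not annotated in the feature table, so its position cannot be stated. The short U6 promoter fragment annotated between the V5 tag and WPRE has no function described in the record. The construct is intended for lentiviral overexpression of FOXR2, individually or as part of a pooled library, such as in directed-differentiation screens.
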