Features (pLannotate 1.2.2; 34 found; start..end, strand, type, name):
      5..231     +  promoter       RSV promoter: Rous sarcoma virus enhancer/promoter
    232..412     +  LTR            5' LTR (truncated): truncated 5' long terminal repeat (LTR) from HIV-1
    459..584     +  misc_feature   HIV-1 Ψ: packaging signal of human immunodeficiency virus type 1
    568..931     +  CDS            HIV-1 gag (fragment): gag protein from human immunodeficiency virus 1; gag
   1077..1310    +  misc_feature   RRE: The Rev response element (RRE) of HIV-1 allows for Rev-dependent mRNA export from the nucleus to the cytoplasm.
   1687..1713    +  CDS            Rev (fragment): human immunodeficiency virus 1 (HIV-1) Rev protein; rev; enhances nuclear export of unspliced and incompletely spliced viral mRNAs
   1720..1743    +  promoter       SV40 promoter (fragment): SV40 early promoter
   1744..1815    +  promoter       SV40 promoter (fragment): SV40 enhancer and early promoter
   1839..1974    +  rep_origin     SV40 ori: SV40 origin of replication
   2020..2616    +  CDS            PuroR (fragment): puromycin N-acetyltransferase; pac from Streptomyces; confers resistance to puromycin
   2665..2782    +  misc_feature   cPPT/CTS: central polypurine tract and central termination sequence of HIV-1
   2847..2913    +  CDS            small t antigen (fragment): SV40 (simian virus 40) small t antigen
   2920..4098    +  promoter       EF-1α promoter: strong constitutive promoter for human elongation factor EF-1α
   4119..4136    +  protein_bind   attB1 (fragment): mutant version of attB; core recombination site for the Gateway® BP reaction BP Clonase™
   4142..5074    +  CDS            FOXR2: FOXR2_HUMAN - Also known as FOXN6. Experimental evidence at protein level: Swiss-Prot protein existence level 1. From Homo sapiens (Human).
   5077..5100    -  protein_bind   attB2: mutant version of attB; recombination site for the Gateway® BP reaction BP Clonase™
   5108..5149    +  CDS            V5 tag: epitope tag from simian virus 5
   5165..5218    +  promoter       U6 promoter (fragment): RNA polymerase III promoter for human U6 snRNA
   5260..5848    +  misc_feature   WPRE: woodchuck hepatitis virus posttranscriptional regulatory element
   5899..5918    +  misc_feature   cPPT/CTS (fragment): central polypurine tract and central termination sequence of HIV-1
   5920..6153    +  LTR            3' LTR (ΔU3): self-inactivating 3' long terminal repeat (LTR) from HIV-1
   6231..6352    +  polyA_signal   SV40 poly(A) signal: SV40 polyadenylation signal
   6392..6527    +  rep_origin     SV40 ori: SV40 origin of replication
   6548..6566    -  promoter       T7 promoter: promoter for bacteriophage T7 RNA polymerase
   6574..6729    +  CDS            lacZα (fragment): LacZα fragment of β-galactosidase; lacZ fragment
   6734..7162    +  rep_origin     f1 ori (sequence partly withheld): f1 bacteriophage origin of replication; arrow indicates direction of (+) strand synthesis
   7215..7319    +  promoter       AmpR promoter: bla
   7320..8180    +  CDS            AmpR: β-lactamase; bla; confers resistance to ampicillin, carbenicillin, and related antibiotics
   8351..8939    +  rep_origin     ori: high-copy-number ColE1/pMB1/pBR322/pUC origin of replication
   9122..9214    +  CDS            lacI (fragment): lac repressor; lacI; The lac repressor binds to the lac operator to inhibit transcription in E. coli. This inhibition can be relieved by adding lactose or isopropyl-β-D-thiogalactopyranoside (IPTG).
   9227..9248    +  protein_bind   CAP binding site: CAP binding activates transcription in the presence of cAMP. E. coli catabolite activator protein
   9263..9293    +  promoter       lac promoter: promoter for the E. coli lac operon
   9301..9317    +  protein_bind   lac operator: The lac repressor binds to the lac operator to inhibit transcription in E. coli. This inhibition can be relieved by adding lactose or isopropyl-β-D-thiogalactopyranoside (IPTG). lac repressor encoded by lacI
   9362..9380    +  promoter       T3 promoter: promoter for bacteriophage T3 RNA polymerase
>Addgene plasmid #144468 | TFORF2992 | addgene full sequence | sequence record 471165 | Addgene NGS Result
TTAATGTAGTCTTATGCAATACTCTTGTAGTCTTGCAACATGGTAACGATGAGTTAGCAACATGCCTTAC
AAGGAGAGAAAAAGCACCGTGCATGCCGATTGGTGGAAGTAAGGTGGTACGATCGTGCCTTATTAGGAAG
GCAACAGACGGGTCTGACATGGATTGGACGAACCACTGAATTGCCGCATTGCAGAGATATTGTATTTAAG
TGCCTAGCTCGATACATAAACGGGTCTCTCTGGTTAGACCAGATCTGAGCCTGGGAGCTCTCTGGCTAAC
TAGGGAACCCACTGCTTAAGCCTCAATAAAGCTTGCCTTGAGTGCTTCAAGTAGTGTGTGCCCGTCTGTT
GTGTGACTCTGGTAACTAGAGATCCCTCAGACCCTTTTAGTCAGTGTGGAAAATCTCTAGCAGTGGCGCC
CGAACAGGGACTTGAAAGCGAAAGGGAAACCAGAGGAGCTCTCTCGACGCAGGACTCGGCTTGCTGAAGC
GCGCACGGCAAGAGGCGAGGGGCGGCGACTGGTGAGTACGCCAAAAATTTTGACTAGCGGAGGCTAGAAG
GAGAGAGATGGGTGCGAGAGCGTCAGTATTAAGCGGGGGAGAATTAGATCGCGATGGGAAAAAATTCGGT
TAAGGCCAGGGGGAAAGAAAAAATATAAATTAAAACATATAGTATGGGCAAGCAGGGAGCTAGAACGATT
CGCAGTTAATCCTGGCCTGTTAGAAACATCAGAAGGCTGTAGACAAATACTGGGACAGCTACAACCATCC
CTTCAGACAGGATCAGAAGAACTTAGATCATTATATAATACAGTAGCAACCCTCTATTGTGTGCATCAAA
GGATAGAGATAAAAGACACCAAGGAAGCTTTAGACAAGATAGAGGAAGAGCAAAACAAAAGTAAGACCAC
CGCACAGCAAGCGGCCGCTGATCTTCAGACCTGGAGGAGGAGATATGAGGGACAATTGGAGAAGTGAATT
ATATAAATATAAAGTAGTAAAAATTGAACCATTAGGAGTAGCACCCACCAAGGCAAAGAGAAGAGTGGTG
CAGAGAGAAAAAAGAGCAGTGGGAATAGGAGCTTTGTTCCTTGGGTTCTTGGGAGCAGCAGGAAGCACTA
TGGGCGCAGCGTCAATGACGCTGACGGTACAGGCCAGACAATTATTGTCTGGTATAGTGCAGCAGCAGAA
CAATTTGCTGAGGGCTATTGAGGCGCAACAGCATCTGTTGCAACTCACAGTCTGGGGCATCAAGCAGCTC
CAGGCAAGAATCCTGGCTGTGGAAAGATACCTAAAGGATCAACAGCTCCTGGGGATTTGGGGTTGCTCTG
GAAAACTCATTTGCACCACTGCTGTGCCTTGGAATGCTAGTTGGAGTAATAAATCTCTGGAACAGATTTG
GAATCACACGACCTGGATGGAGTGGGACAGAGAAATTAACAATTACACAAGCTTAATACACTCCTTAATT
GAAGAATCGCAAAACCAGCAAGAAAAGAATGAACAAGAATTATTGGAATTAGATAAATGGGCAAGTTTGT
GGAATTGGTTTAACATAACAAATTGGCTGTGGTATATAAAATTATTCATAATGATAGTAGGAGGCTTGGT
AGGTTTAAGAATAGTTTTTGCTGTACTTTCTATAGTGAATAGAGTTAGGCAGGGATATTCACCATTATCG
TTTCAGACCCACCTCCCAACCCCGAGGGGACCCATGCATTGCATCTCAATTAGTCAGCAACCAGGTGTGG
AAAGTCCCCAGGCTCCCCAGCAGGCAGAAGTATGCAAAGCATGCGTCTCAATTAGTCAGCAACCATAGTC
CCGCCCCTAACTCCGCCCATCCCGCCCCTAACTCCGCCCAGTTCCGCCCATTCTCCGCCCCATGGCTGAC
TAATTTTTTTTATTTATGCAGAGGCCGAGGCCGCCTCGGCCTCTGAGCTATTCCAGAAGTAGTGAGGAGG
CTTTTTTGGAGGCCTAGGCTTTTGCAAAAAGCTTTCTAGAGGTACCACCGGAGCTTACCATGACCGAGTA
CAAGCCCACGGTGCGCCTCGCCACCCGCGACGACGTCCCCAGGGCCGTACGCACCCTCGCCGCCGCGTTC
GCCGACTACCCCGCCACGCGCCACACCGTCGATCCGGACCGCCACATCGAGCGGGTCACCGAGCTGCAAG
AACTCTTCCTCACGCGCGTCGGGCTCGACATCGGCAAGGTGTGGGTCGCGGACGACGGCGCCGCCGTGGC
GGTCTGGACCACGCCGGAGAGCGTCGAAGCGGGGGCGGTGTTCGCCGAGATCGGCCCGCGCATGGCCGAG
TTGAGCGGTTCCCGGCTGGCCGCGCAGCAACAGATGGAAGGCCTCCTGGCGCCGCACCGGCCCAAGGAGC
CCGCGTGGTTCCTGGCCACCGTCGGCGTCTCGCCCGACCACCAGGGCAAGGGTCTGGGCAGCGCCGTCGT
GCTCCCCGGAGTGGAGGCGGCCGAGCGCGCCGGGGTGCCCGCCTTCCTGGAGACCTCCGCGCCCCGCAAC
CTCCCCTTCTACGAGCGGCTCGGCTTCACCGTCACCGCCGACGTCGAGGTGCCCGAAGGACCGCGCACCT
GGTGCATGACCCGCAAGCCCGGTGCCAGTTAACGAATTCTAGATCTTGAGACAAATGGCAGTATTCATCC
ACAATTTTAAAAGAAAAGGGGGGATTGGGGGGTACAGTGCAGGGGAAAGAATAGTAGACATAATAGCAAC
AGACATACAAACTAAAGAATTACAAAAACAAATTACAAAAATTCAAAATTTTCGGGTTTATTACAGGGAC
AGCAGAGATCCACTTTGGCGCCGGCTCGAGGCCTGCAGGTGCAAAGATGGATAAAGTTTTAAACAGAGAG
GAATCTTTGCAGCTAATGGACCTTCTAGGTCTTGAAAGGAGTGGGAATTGGCTCCGGTGCCCGTCAGTGG
GCAGAGCGCACATCGCCCACAGTCCCCGAGAAGTTGGGGGGAGGGGTCGGCAATTGAACCGGTGCCTAGA
GAAGGTGGCGCGGGGTAAACTGGGAAAGTGATGTCGTGTACTGGCTCCGCCTTTTTCCCGAGGGTGGGGG
AGAACCGTATATAAGTGCAGTAGTCGCCGTGAACGTTCTTTTTCGCAACGGGTTTGCCGCCAGAACACAG
GTAAGTGCCGTGTGTGGTTCCCGCGGGCCTGGCCTCTTTACGGGTTATGGCCCTTGCGTGCCTTGAATTA
CTTCCACCTGGCTGCAGTACGTGATTCTTGATCCCGAGCTTCGGGTTGGAAGTGGGTGGGAGAGTTCGAG
GCCTTGCGCTTAAGGAGCCCCTTCGCCTCGTGCTTGAGTTGAGGCCTGGCCTGGGCGCTGGGGCCGCCGC
GTGCGAATCTGGTGGCACCTTCGCGCCTGTCTCGCTGCTTTCGATAAGTCTCTAGCCATTTAAAATTTTT
GATGACCTGCTGCGACGCTTTTTTTCTGGCAAGATAGTCTTGTAAATGCGGGCCAAGATCTGCACACTGG
TATTTCGGTTTTTGGGGCCGCGGGCGGCGACGGGGCCCGTGCGTCCCAGCGCACATGTTCGGCGAGGCGG
GGCCTGCGAGCGCGGCCACCGAGAATCGGACGGGGGTAGTCTCAAGCTGGCCGGCCTGCTCTGGTGCCTG
GCCTCGCGCCGCCGTGTATCGCCCCGCCCTGGGCGGCAAGGCTGGCCCGGTCGGCACCAGTTGCGTGAGC
GGAAAGATGGCCGCTTCCCGGCCCTGCTGCAGGGAGCTCAAAATGGAGGACGCGGCGCTCGGGAGAGCGG
GCGGGTGAGTCACCCACACAAAGGAAAAGGGCCTTTCCGTCCTCAGCCGTCGCTTCATGTGACTCCACGG
AGTACCGGGCGCCGTCCAGGCACCTCGATTAGTTCTCGAGCTTTTGGAGTACGTCGTCTTTAGGTTGGGG
GGAGGGGTTTTATGCGATGGAGTTTCCCCACACTGAGTGGGTGGAGACTGAAGTTAGGCCAGCTTGGCAC
TTGATGTAATTCTCCTTGGAATTTGCCCTTTTTGAGTTTGGATCTTGGTTCATTCTCAAGCCTCAGACAG
TGGTTCAAAGTTTTTTTCTTCCATTTCAGGTGTCGTGAGGCTAGCATCGATTGATCAACAAGTTTGTACA
AAAAAGTTGGCATGGACTTAAAACTAAAAGACTGTGAATTTTGGTATAGTCTCCATGGCCAGGTCCCAGG
GCTGCTGGACTGGGACATGAGGAATGAGTTATTTCTGCCTTGTACCACAGACCAGTGCTCTTTAGCTGAG
CAAATCCTTGCCAAATACAGAGTCGGAGTAATGAAGCCCCCAGAAATGCCTCAGAAGAGGAGACCCAGTC
CTGATGGAGATGGTCCTCCCTGTGAACCCAATCTGTGGATGTGGGTGGACCCCAATATCCTGTGCCCCCT
TGGCAGCCAGGAGGCCCCAAAGCCCAGTGGAAAAGAGGATCTGACAAACATTTCTCCTTTCCCTCAGCCC
CCACAAAAAGACGAAGGGTCTAACTGCTCAGAGGACAAAGTGGTAGAGTCTCTGCCATCTTCCTCCAGTG
AGCAGTCTCCTTTACAGAAGCAGGGTATCCATTCCCCCAGTGACTTTGAGCTCACAGAAGAGGAGGCTGA
GGAACCAGACGACAACTCCCTCCAGTCCCCTGAAATGAAATGTTACCAGAGCCAGAAACTATGGCAAATC
AACAACCAAGAGAAGTCCTGGCAAAGGCCCCCTCTCAATTGTAGCCACCTTATTGCCCTAGCATTAAGAA
ACAACCCCCACTGTGGCCTCAGTGTGCAGGAGATCTACAATTTCACCCGACAGCATTTCCCCTTTTTCTG
GACAGCTCCGGATGGCTGGAAGAGCACCATTCATTACAACCTCTGCTTCCTGGACAGCTTTGAGAAGGTG
CCAGACAGCCTTAAGGATGAAGATAATGCAAGACCTCGCTCTTGCCTTTGGAAGCTCACTAAGGAGGGGC
ACCGCCGCTTTTGGGAGGAGACTCGTGTCTTAGCCTTTGCTCAAAGGGAGAGAATCCAAGAGTGCATGAG
TCAGCCAGAGTTGTTGACCTCTCTCTTTGATCTTTGCCCAACTTTCTTGTACAAAGTGGTTGATATCGGT
AAGCCTATCCCTAACCCTCTCCTCGGTCTCGATTCTACGTAGTAATGAACTAGTCCGTAACTTGAAAGTA
TTTCGATTTCTTGGCTTTATATATCTTGTGGAAAGGACGAACAAGTGTAGACGTAAATCTCAATACGCGT
TAAGTCGACAATCAACCTCTGGATTACAAAATTTGTGAAAGATTGACTGGTATTCTTAACTATGTTGCTC
CTTTTACGCTATGTGGATACGCTGCTTTAATGCCTTTGTATCATGCTATTGCTTCCCGTATGGCTTTCAT
TTTCTCCTCCTTGTATAAATCCTGGTTGCTGTCTCTTTATGAGGAGTTGTGGCCCGTTGTCAGGCAACGT
GGCGTGGTGTGCACTGTGTTTGCTGACGCAACCCCCACTGGTTGGGGCATTGCCACCACCTGTCAGCTCC
TTTCCGGGACTTTCGCTTTCCCCCTCCCTATTGCCACGGCGGAACTCATCGCCGCCTGCCTTGCCCGCTG
CTGGACAGGGGCTCGGCTGTTGGGCACTGACAATTCCGTGGTGTTGTCGGGGAAATCATCGTCCTTTCCT
TGGCTGCTCGCCTGTGTTGCCACCTGGATTCTGCGCGGGACGTCCTTCTGCTACGTCCCTTCGGCCCTCA
ATCCAGCGGACCTTCCTTCCCGCGGCCTGCTGCCGGCTCTGCGGCCTCTTCCGCGTCTTCGCCTTCGCCC
TCAGACGAGTCGGATCTCCCTTTGGGCCGCCTCCCCGCGTCGACTTTAAGACCAATGACTTACAAGGCAG
CTGTAGATCTTAGCCACTTTTTAAAAGAAAAGGGGGGACTGGAAGGGCTAATTCACTCCCAACGAAGACA
AGATCTGCTTTTTGCTTGTACTGGGTCTCTCTGGTTAGACCAGATCTGAGCCTGGGAGCTCTCTGGCTAA
CTAGGGAACCCACTGCTTAAGCCTCAATAAAGCTTGCCTTGAGTGCTTCAAGTAGTGTGTGCCCGTCTGT
TGTGTGACTCTGGTAACTAGAGATCCCTCAGACCCTTTTAGTCAGTGTGGAAAATCTCTAGCAGTACGTA
TAGTAGTTCATGTCATCTTATTATTCAGTATTTATAACTTGCAAAGAAATGAATATCAGAGAGTGAGAGG
AACTTGTTTATTGCAGCTTATAATGGTTACAAATAAAGCAATAGCATCACAAATTTCACAAATAAAGCAT
TTTTTTCACTGCATTCTAGTTGTGGTTTGTCCAAACTCATCAATGTATCTTATCATGTCTGGCTCTAGCT
ATCCCGCCCCTAACTCCGCCCATCCCGCCCCTAACTCCGCCCAGTTCCGCCCATTCTCCGCCCCATGGCT
GACTAATTTTTTTTATTTATGCAGAGGCCGAGGCCGCCTCGGCCTCTGAGCTATTCCAGAAGTAGTGAGG
AGGCTTTTTTGGAGGCCTAGGGACGTACCCAATTCGCCCTATAGTGAGTCGTATTACGCGCGCTCACTGG
CCGTCGTTTTACAACGTCGTGACTGGGAAAACCCTGGCGTTACCCAACTTAATCGCCTTGCAGCACATCC
CCCTTTCGCCAGCTGGCGTAATAGCGAAGAGGCCCGCACCGATCGCCCTTCCCAACAGTTGCGCAGCCTG
AATGGCGAATGGG
[124 nt withheld, positions 6734-6857]
C
[91 nt withheld, positions 6859-6949]
A
[49 nt withheld, positions 6951-6999]
CCTTTGACGTTGGAGTCCACGTTCTTT
[37 nt withheld, positions 7027-7063]
ACCCTATCTCGGTCTATTCTTTTGATTTATAAGGGATTTTGCCGATTTCGGCCTATTGGTTAAAAAATGA
GCTGATTTAACAAAAATTTAACGCGAATTTTAACAAAATATTAACGCTTACAATTTAGGTGGCACTTTTC
GGGGAAATGTGCGCGGAACCCCTATTTGTTTATTTTTCTAAATACATTCAAATATGTATCCGCTCATGAG
ACAATAACCCTGATAAATGCTTCAATAATATTGAAAAAGGAAGAGTATGAGTATTCAACATTTCCGTGTC
GCCCTTATTCCCTTTTTTGCGGCATTTTGCCTTCCTGTTTTTGCTCACCCAGAAACGCTGGTGAAAGTAA
AAGATGCTGAAGATCAGTTGGGTGCACGAGTGGGTTACATCGAACTGGATCTCAACAGCGGTAAGATCCT
TGAGAGTTTTCGCCCCGAAGAACGTTTTCCAATGATGAGCACTTTTAAAGTTCTGCTATGTGGCGCGGTA
TTATCCCGTATTGACGCCGGGCAAGAGCAACTCGGTCGCCGCATACACTATTCTCAGAATGACTTGGTTG
AGTACTCACCAGTCACAGAAAAGCATCTTACGGATGGCATGACAGTAAGAGAATTATGCAGTGCTGCCAT
AACCATGAGTGATAACACTGCGGCCAACTTACTTCTGACAACGATCGGAGGACCGAAGGAGCTAACCGCT
TTTTTGCACAACATGGGGGATCATGTAACTCGCCTTGATCGTTGGGAACCGGAGCTGAATGAAGCCATAC
CAAACGACGAGCGTGACACCACGATGCCTGTAGCAATGGCAACAACGTTGCGCAAACTATTAACTGGCGA
ACTACTTACTCTAGCTTCCCGGCAACAATTAATAGACTGGATGGAGGCGGATAAAGTTGCAGGACCACTT
CTGCGCTCGGCCCTTCCGGCTGGCTGGTTTATTGCTGATAAATCTGGAGCCGGTGAGCGTGGGTCTCGCG
GTATCATTGCAGCACTGGGGCCAGATGGTAAGCCCTCCCGTATCGTAGTTATCTACACGACGGGGAGTCA
GGCAACTATGGATGAACGAAATAGACAGATCGCTGAGATAGGTGCCTCACTGATTAAGCATTGGTAACTG
TCAGACCAAGTTTACTCATATATACTTTAGATTGATTTAAAACTTCATTTTTAATTTAAAAGGATCTAGG
TGAAGATCCTTTTTGATAATCTCATGACCAAAATCCCTTAACGTGAGTTTTCGTTCCACTGAGCGTCAGA
CCCCGTAGAAAAGATCAAAGGATCTTCTTGAGATCCTTTTTTTCTGCGCGTAATCTGCTGCTTGCAAACA
AAAAAACCACCGCTACCAGCGGTGGTTTGTTTGCCGGATCAAGAGCTACCAACTCTTTTTCCGAAGGTAA
CTGGCTTCAGCAGAGCGCAGATACCAAATACTGTTCTTCTAGTGTAGCCGTAGTTAGGCCACCACTTCAA
GAACTCTGTAGCACCGCCTACATACCTCGCTCTGCTAATCCTGTTACCAGTGGCTGCTGCCAGTGGCGAT
AAGTCGTGTCTTACCGGGTTGGACTCAAGACGATAGTTACCGGATAAGGCGCAGCGGTCGGGCTGAACGG
GGGGTTCGTGCACACAGCCCAGCTTGGAGCGAACGACCTACACCGAACTGAGATACCTACAGCGTGAGCT
ATGAGAAAGCGCCACGCTTCCCGAAGGGAGAAAGGCGGACAGGTATCCGGTAAGCGGCAGGGTCGGAACA
GGAGAGCGCACGAGGGAGCTTCCAGGGGGAAACGCCTGGTATCTTTATAGTCCTGTCGGGTTTCGCCACC
TCTGACTTGAGCGTCGATTTTTGTGATGCTCGTCAGGGGGGCGGAGCCTATGGAAAAACGCCAGCAACGC
GGCCTTTTTACGGTTCCTGGCCTTTTGCTGGCCTTTTGCTCACATGTTCTTTCCTGCGTTATCCCCTGAT
TCTGTGGATAACCGTATTACCGCCTTTGAGTGAGCTGATACCGCTCGCCGCAGCCGAACGACCGAGCGCA
GCGAGTCAGTGAGCGAGGAAGCGGAAGAGCGCCCAATACGCAAACCGCCTCTCCCCGCGCGTTGGCCGAT
TCATTAATGCAGCTGGCACGACAGGTTTCCCGACTGGAAAGCGGGCAGTGAGCGCAACGCAATTAATGTG
AGTTAGCTCACTCATTAGGCACCCCAGGCTTTACACTTTATGCTTCCGGCTCGTATGTTGTGTGGAATTG
TGAGCGGATAACAATTTCACACAGGAAACAGCTATGACCATGATTACGCCAAGCGCGCAATTAACCCTCA
CTAAAGGGAACAAAAGCTGGAGCTGCAAGC
