>Addgene plasmid #144468 | TFORF2992 | depositor partial sequence | sequence record 285519 | Insert
ATCGATTGATCAACAAGTTTGTACAAAAAAGTTGGCATGGACTTAAAACTAAAAGACTGTGAATTTTGGT
ATAGTCTCCATGGCCAGGTCCCAGGGCTGCTGGACTGGGACATGAGGAATGAGTTATTTCTGCCTTGTAC
CACAGACCAGTGCTCTTTAGCTGAGCAAATCCTTGCCAAATACAGAGTCGGAGTAATGAAGCCCCCAGAA
ATGCCTCAGAAGAGGAGACCCAGTCCTGATGGAGATGGTCCTCCCTGTGAACCCAATCTGTGGATGTGGG
TGGACCCCAATATCCTGTGCCCCCTTGGCAGCCAGGAGGCCCCAAAGCCCAGTGGAAAAGAGGATCTGAC
AAACATTTCTCCTTTCCCTCAGCCCCCACAAAAAGACGAAGGGTCTAACTGCTCAGAGGACAAAGTGGTA
GAGTCTCTGCCATCTTCCTCCAGTGAGCAGTCTCCTTTACAGAAGCAGGGTATCCATTCCCCCAGTGACT
TTGAGCTCACAGAAGAGGAGGCTGAGGAACCAGACGACAACTCCCTCCAGTCCCCTGAAATGAAATGTTA
CCAGAGCCAGAAACTATGGCAAATCAACAACCAAGAGAAGTCCTGGCAAAGGCCCCCTCTCAATTGTAGC
CACCTTATTGCCCTAGCATTAAGAAACAACCCCCACTGTGGCCTCAGTGTGCAGGAGATCTACAATTTCA
CCCGACAGCATTTCCCCTTTTTCTGGACAGCTCCGGATGGCTGGAAGAGCACCATTCATTACAACCTCTG
CTTCCTGGACAGCTTTGAGAAGGTGCCAGACAGCCTTAAGGATGAAGATAATGCAAGACCTCGCTCTTGC
CTTTGGAAGCTCACTAAGGAGGGGCACCGCCGCTTTTGGGAGGAGACTCGTGTCTTAGCCTTTGCTCAAA
GGGAGAGAATCCAAGAGTGCATGAGTCAGCCAGAGTTGTTGACCTCTCTCTTTGATCTTTGCCCAACTTT
CTTGTACAAAGTGGTTGATATCGGTAAGCCTATCCCTAACCCTCTCCTCGGTCTCGATTCTACGTAGTAA
TGAACTAGTCCGTAACTTGAAAGTATTTCGATTTCTTGGCTTTATATATCTTGTGGAAAGGACGAACAAG
TGTAGACGTAAATCTCAAT
