>Addgene plasmid #144468 | TFORF2992 | depositor partial sequence | sequence record 285520 | Barcode
ACAAGTGTAGACGTAAATCTCAAT
